>Addgene plasmid #154984 | pWPI-IRES-Puro-Ak | addgene full sequence | sequence record 305309 | Addgene NGS Result
TCGACGGTATCGATCACGAGACTAGCCTCGACCATCGATGTCGACGATAAGCTTTGCAAAGATGGATAAA
GTTTTAAACAGAGAGGAATCTTTGCAGCTAATGGACCTTCTAGGTCTTGAAAGGAGTGGGAATTGGCTCC
GGTGCCCGTCAGTGGGCAGAGCGCACATCGCCCACAGTCCCCGAGAAGTTGGGGGGAGGGGTCGGCAATT
GAACCGGTGCCTAGAGAAGGTGGCGCGGGGTAAACTGGGAAAGTGATGTCGTGTACTGGCTCCGCCTTTT
TCCCGAGGGTGGGGGAGAACCGTATATAAGTGCAGTAGTCGCCGTGAACGTTCTTTTTCGCAACGGGTTT
GCCGCCAGAACACAGGTAAGTGCCGTGTGTGGTTCCCGCGGGCCTGGCCTCTTTACGGGTTATGGCCCTT
GCGTGCCTTGAATTACTTCCACCTGGCTGCAGTACGTGATTCTTGATCCCGAGCTTCGGGTTGGAAGTGG
GTGGGAGAGTTCGAGGCCTTGCGCTTAAGGAGCCCCTTCGCCTCGTGCTTGAGTTGAGGCCTGGCCTGGG
CGCTGGGGCCGCCGCGTGCGAATCTGGTGGCACCTTCGCGCCTGTCTCGCTGCTTTCGATAAGTCTCTAG
CCATTTAAAATTTTTGATGACCTGCTGCGACGCTTTTTTTCTGGCAAGATAGTCTTGTAAATGCGGGCCA
AGATCTGCACACTGGTATTTCGGTTTTTGGGGCCGCGGGCGGCGACGGGGCCCGTGCGTCCCAGCGCACA
TGTTCGGCGAGGCGGGGCCTGCGAGCGCGGCCACCGAGAATCGGACGGGGGTAGTCTCAAGCTGGCCGGC
CTGCTCTGGTGCCTGGCCTCGCGCCGCCGTGTATCGCCCCGCCCTGGGCGGCAAGGCTGGCCCGGTCGGC
ACCAGTTGCGTGAGCGGAAAGATGGCCGCTTCCCGGCCCTGCTGCAGGGAGCTCAAAATGGAGGACGCGG
CGCTCGGGAGAGCGGGCGGGTGAGTCACCCACACAAAGGAAAAGGGCCTTTCCGTCCTCAGCCGTCGCTT
CATGTGACTCCACGGAGTACCGGGCGCCGTCCAGGCACCTCGATTAGTTCTCGAGCTTTTGGAGTACGTC
GTCTTTAGGTTGGGGGGAGGGGTTTTATGCGATGGAGTTTCCCCACACTGAGTGGGTGGAGACTGAAGTT
AGGCCAGCTTGGCACTTGATGTAATTCTCCTTGGAATTTGCCCTTTTTGAGTTTGGATCTTGGTTCATTC
TCAAGCCTCAGACAGTGGTTCAAAGTTTTTTTCTTCCATTTCAGGTGTCGTGAGGAATTTCGACATTTAA
ATTTAATTAATCTCGACGGTATCGGTTAACTTTTAAAAGAAAAGGGGGGATTGGGGGGTACAGTGCAGGG
GAAAGAATAGTAGACATAATAGCAACAGACATACAAACTAAAGAATTACAAAAACAAATTACAAAAATTC
AAAATTTTATCGATCACGAGACTAGCCTCGAGGTTTAAACCCGGGCGCGCCTGCAGGATCCATATGCGGA
CCGTACGTACTAGTGGCCACGGCTGATCATACGGGCTGCAGGAATTCCGCCCCCCCCCCCCTAACGTTAC
TGGCCGAAGCCGCTTGGAATAAGGCCGGTGTGCGTTTGTCTATATGTTATTTTCCACCATATTGCCGTCT
TTTGGCAATGTGAGGGCCCGGAAACCTGGCCCTGTCTTCTTGACGAGCATTCCTAGGGGTCTTTCCCCTC
TCGCCAAAGGAATGCAAGGTCTGTTGAATGTCGTGAAGGAAGCAGTTCCTCTGGAAGCTTCTTGAAGACA
AACAACGTCTGTAGCGACCCTTTGCAGGCAGCGGAACCCCCCACCTGGCGACAGGTGCCTCTGCGGCCAA
AAGCCACGTGTATAAGATACACCTGCAAAGGCGGCACAACCCCAGTGCCACGTTGTGAGTTGGATAGTTG
TGGAAAGAGTCAAATGGCTCTCCTCAAGCGTATTCAACAAGGGGCTGAAGGATGCCCAGAAGGTACCCCA
TTGTATGGGATCTGATCTGGGGCCTCGGTGCACATGCTTTACATGTGTTTAGTCGAGGTTAAAAAACGTC
TAGGCCCCCCGAACCACGGGGACGTGGTTTTCCTTTGAAAAACACGATGATAATACCATGACCGAGTACA
AGCCCACGGTGCGCCTCGCCACCCGCGACGACGTCCCCAGGGCCGTACGCACCCTCGCCGCCGCGTTCGC
CGACTACCCCGCCACGCGCCACACCGTCGATCCGGACCGCCACATCGAGCGGGTCACCGAGCTGCAAGAA
CTCTTCCTCACGCGCGTCGGGCTCGACATCGGCAAGGTGTGGGTCGCGGACGACGGCGCCGCGGTGGCGG
TCTGGACCACGCCGGAGAGCGTCGAAGCGGGGGCGGTGTTCGCCGAGATCGGCCCGCGCATGGCCGAGTT
GAGCGGTTCCCGGCTGGCCGCGCAGCAACAGATGGAAGGCCTCCTGGCGCCGCACCGGCCCAAGGAGCCC
GCGTGGTTCCTGGCCACCGTCGGCGTCTCGCCCGACCACCAGGGCAAGGGTCTGGGCAGCGCCGTCGTGC
TCCCCGGAGTGGAGGCGGCCGAGCGCGCCGGGGTGCCCGCCTTCCTGGAGACCTCCGCGCCCCGCAACCT
CCCCTTCTACGAGCGGCTCGGCTTCACCGTCACCGCCGACGTCGAGGTGCCCGAAGGACCGCGCACCTGG
TGCATGACCCGCAAGCCCGGTGCCTGACGGGCGCGTCTGGAACTTCGAATTCGATATCAAGCTTATCGCG
ATACCGTCGACCTCGAGGGAATTCCGATAATCAACCTCTGGATTACAAAATTTGTGAAAGATTGACTGGT
ATTCTTAACTATGTTGCTCCTTTTACGCTATGTGGATACGCTGCTTTAATGCCTTTGTATCATGCTATTG
CTTCCCGTATGGCTTTCATTTTCTCCTCCTTGTATAAATCCTGGTTGCTGTCTCTTTATGAGGAGTTGTG
GCCCGTTGTCAGGCAACGTGGCGTGGTGTGCACTGTGTTTGCTGACGCAACCCCCACTGGTTGGGGCATT
GCCACCACCTGTCAGCTCCTTTCCGGGACTTTCGCTTTCCCCCTCCCTATTGCCACGGCGGAACTCATCG
CCGCCTGCCTTGCCCGCTGCTGGACAGGGGCTCGGCTGTTGGGCACTGACAATTCCGTGGTGTTGTCGGG
GAAGCTGACGTCCTTTCCATGGCTGCTCGCCTGTGTTGCCACCTGGATTCTGCGCGGGACGTCCTTCTGC
TACGTCCCTTCGGCCCTCAATCCAGCGGACCTTCCTTCCCGCGGCCTGCTGCCGGCTCTGCGGCCTCTTC
CGCGTCTTCGCCTTCGCCCTCAGACGAGTCGGATCTCCCTTTGGGCCGCCTCCCCGCATCGGGAATTCGA
GCTCGGTACCTTTAAGACCAATGACTTACAAGGCAGCTGTAGATCTTAGCCACTTTTTAAAAGAAAAGGG
GGGACTGGAAGGGCTAATTCACTCCCAACGAAGACAAGATGGGATCAATTCACCATGGGAATAACTTCGT
ATAGCATACATTATACGAAGTTATGCTGCTTTTTGCTTGTACTGGGTCTCTCTGGTTAGACCAGATCTGA
GCCTGGGAGCTCTCTGGCTAACTAGGGAACCCACTGCTTAAGCCTCAATAAAGCTTGCCTTGAGTGCTTC
AAGTAGTGTGTGCCCGTCTGTTGTGTGACTCTGGTAACTAGAGATCCCTCAGACCCTTTTAGTCAGTGTG
GAAAATCTCTAGCAGCATCTAGAATTAATTCCGTGTATTCTATAGTGTCACCTAAATCGTATGTGTATGA
TACATAAGGTTATGTATTAATTGTAGCCGCGTTCTAACGACAATATGTACAAGCCTAATTGTGTAGCATC
TGGCTTACTGAAGCAGACCCTATCATCTCTCTCGTAAACTGCCGTCAGAGTCGGTTTGGTTGGACGAACC
TTCTGAGTTTCTGGTAACGCCGTCCCGCACCCGGAAATGGTCAGCGAACCAATCAGCAGGGTCATCGCTA
GCCAGATCCTCTACGCCGGACGCATCGTGGCCGGCATCACCGGCGCCACAGGTGCGGTTGCTGGCGCCTA
TATCGCCGACATCACCGATGGGGAAGATCGGGCTCGCCACTTCGGGCTCATGAGCGCTTGTTTCGGCGTG
GGTATGGTGGCAGGCCCCGTGGCCGGGGGACTGTTGGGCGCCATCTCCTTGCATGCACCATTCCTTGCGG
CGGCGGTGCTCAACGGCCTCAACCTACTACTGGGCTGCTTCCTAATGCAGGAGTCGCATAAGGGAGAGCG
TCGAATGGTGCACTCTCAGTACAATCTGCTCTGATGCCGCATAGTTAAGCCAGCCCCGACACCCGCCAAC
ACCCGCTGACGCGCCCTGACGGGCTTGTCTGCTCCCGGCATCCGCTTACAGACAAGCTGTGACCGTCTCC
GGGAGCTGCATGTGTCAGAGGTTTTCACCGTCATCACCGAAACGCGCGAGACGAAAGGGCCTCGTGATAC
GCCTATTTTTATAGGTTAATGTCATGATAATAATGGTTTCTTAGACGTCAGGTGGCACTTTTCGGGGAAA
TGTGCGCGGAACCCCTATTTGTTTATTTTTCTAAATACATTCAAATATGTATCCGCTCATGAGACAATAA
CCCTGATAAATGCTTCAATAATATTGAAAAAGGAAGAGTATGAGTATTCAACATTTCCGTGTCGCCCTTA
TTCCCTTTTTTGCGGCATTTTGCCTTCCTGTTTTTGCTCACCCAGAAACGCTGGTGAAAGTAAAAGATGC
TGAAGATCAGTTGGGTGCACGAGTGGGTTACATCGAACTGGATCTCAACAGCGGTAAGATCCTTGAGAGT
TTTCGCCCCGAAGAACGTTTTCCAATGATGAGCACTTTTAAAGTTCTGCTATGTGGCGCGGTATTATCCC
GTATTGACGCCGGGCAAGAGCAACTCGGTCGCCGCATACACTATTCTCAGAATGACTTGGTTGAGTACTC
ACCAGTCACAGAAAAGCATCTTACGGATGGCATGACAGTAAGAGAATTATGCAGTGCTGCCATAACCATG
AGTGATAACACTGCGGCCAACTTACTTCTGACAACGATCGGAGGACCGAAGGAGCTAACCGCTTTTTTGC
ACAACATGGGGGATCATGTAACTCGCCTTGATCGTTGGGAACCGGAGCTGAATGAAGCCATACCAAACGA
CGAGCGTGACACCACGATGCCTGTAGCAATGGCAACAACGTTGCGCAAACTATTAACTGGCGAACTACTT
ACTCTAGCTTCCCGGCAACAATTAATAGACTGGATGGAGGCGGATAAAGTTGCAGGACCACTTCTGCGCT
CGGCCCTTCCGGCTGGCTGGTTTATTGCTGATAAATCTGGAGCCGGTGAGCGTGGGTCTCGCGGTATCAT
TGCAGCACTGGGGCCAGATGGTAAGCCCTCCCGTATCGTAGTTATCTACACGACGGGGAGTCAGGCAACT
ATGGATGAACGAAATAGACAGATCGCTGAGATAGGTGCCTCACTGATTAAGCATTGGTAACTGTCAGACC
AAGTTTACTCATATATACTTTAGATTGATTTAAAACTTCATTTTTAATTTAAAAGGATCTAGGTGAAGAT
CCTTTTTGATAATCTCATGACCAAAATCCCTTAACGTGAGTTTTCGTTCCACTGAGCGTCAGACCCCGTA
GAAAAGATCAAAGGATCTTCTTGAGATCCTTTTTTTCTGCGCGTAATCTGCTGCTTGCAAACAAAAAAAC
CACCGCTACCAGCGGTGGTTTGTTTGCCGGATCAAGAGCTACCAACTCTTTTTCCGAAGGTAACTGGCTT
CAGCAGAGCGCAGATACCAAATACTGTTCTTCTAGTGTAGCCGTAGTTAGGCCACCACTTCAAGAACTCT
GTAGCACCGCCTACATACCTCGCTCTGCTAATCCTGTTACCAGTGGCTGCTGCCAGTGGCGATAAGTCGT
GTCTTACCGGGTTGGACTCAAGACGATAGTTACCGGATAAGGCGCAGCGGTCGGGCTGAACGGGGGGTTC
GTGCACACAGCCCAGCTTGGAGCGAACGACCTACACCGAACTGAGATACCTACAGCGTGAGCTATGAGAA
AGCGCCACGCTTCCCGAAGGGAGAAAGGCGGACAGGTATCCGGTAAGCGGCAGGGTCGGAACAGGAGAGC
GCACGAGGGAGCTTCCAGGGGGAAACGCCTGGTATCTTTATAGTCCTGTCGGGTTTCGCCACCTCTGACT
TGAGCGTCGATTTTTGTGATGCTCGTCAGGGGGGCGGAGCCTATGGAAAAACGCCAGCAACGCGGCCTTT
TTACGGTTCCTGGCCTTTTGCTGGCCTTTTGCTCACATGTTCTTTCCTGCGTTATCCCCTGATTCTGTGG
ATAACCGTATTACCGCCTTTGAGTGAGCTGATACCGCTCGCCGCAGCCGAACGACCGAGCGCAGCGAGTC
AGTGAGCGAGGAAGCGGAAGAGCGCCCAATACGCAAACCGCCTCTCCCCGCGCGTTGGCCGATTCATTAA
TGCAGCTGTGGAATGTGTGTCAGTTAGGGTGTGGAAAGTCCCCAGGCTCCCCAGCAGGCAGAAGTATGCA
AAGCATGCATCTCAATTAGTCAGCAACCAGGTGTGGAAAGTCCCCAGGCTCCCCAGCAGGCAGAAGTATG
CAAAGCATGCATCTCAATTAGTCAGCAACCATAGTCCCGCCCCTAACTCCGCCCATCCCGCCCCTAACTC
CGCCCAGTTCCGCCCATTCTCCGCCCCATGGCTGACTAATTTTTTTTATTTATGCAGAGGCCGAGGCCGC
CTCGGCCTCTGAGCTATTCCAGAAGTAGTGAGGAGGCTTTTTTGGAGGCCTAGGCTTTTGCAAAAAGCTT
GGACACAAGACAGGCTTGCGAGATATGTTTGAGAATACCACTTTATCCCGCGTCAGGGAGAGGCAGTGCG
TAAAAAGACGCGGACTCATGTGAAATACTGGTTTTTAGTGCGCCAGATCTCTATAATCTCGCGCAACCTA
TTTTCCCCTCGAACACTTTTTAAGCCGTAGATAAACAGGCTGGGACACTTCACATGAGCGAAAAATACAT
CGTCACCTGGGACATGTTGCAGATCCATGCACGTAAACTCGCAAGCCGACTGATGCCTTCTGAACAATGG
AAAGGCATTATTGCCGTAAGCCGTGGCGGTCTGTACCGGGTGCGTTACTGGCGCGTGAACTGGGTATTCG
TCATGTCGATACCGTTTGTATTTCCAGCTACGATCACGACAACCAGCGCGAGCTTAAAGTGCTGAAACGC
GCAGAAGGCGATGGCGAAGGCTTCATCGTTATTGATGACCTGGTGGATACCGGTGGTACTGCGGTTGCGA
TTCGTGAAATGTATCCAAAAGCGCACTTTGTCACCATCTTCGCAAAACCGGCTGGTCGTCCGCTGGTTGA
TGACTATGTTGTTGATATCCCGCAAGATACCTGGATTGAACAGCCGTGGGATATGGGCGTCGTATTCGTC
CCGCCAATCTCCGGTCGCTAATCTTTTCAACGCCTGGCACTGCCGGGCGTTGTTCTTTTTAACTTCAGGC
GGGTTACAATAGTTTCCAGTAAGTATTCTGGAGGCTGCATCCATGACACAGGCAAACCTGAGCGAAACCC
TGTTCAAACCCCGCTTTAAACATCCTGAAACCTCGACGCTAGTCCGCCGCTTTAATCACGGCGCACAACC
GCCTGTGCAGTCGGCCCTTGATGGTAAAACCATCCCTCACTGGTATCGCATGATTAACCGTCTGATGTGG
ATCTGGCGCGGCATTGACCCACGCGAAATCCTCGACGTCCAGGCACGTATTGTGATGAGCGATGCCGAAC
GTACCGACGATGATTTATACGATACGGTGATTGGCTACCGTGGCGGCAACTGGATTTATGAGTGGGCCCC
GGATCTTTGTGAAGGAACCTTACTTCTGTGGTGTGACATAATTGGACAAACTACCTACAGAGATTTAAAG
CTCTAAGGTAAATATAAAATTTTTAAGTGTATAATGTGTTAAACTACTGATTCTAATTGTTTGTGTATTT
TAGATTCCAACCTATGGAACTGATGAATGGGAGCAGTGGTGGAATGCCTTTAATGAGGAAAACCTGTTTT
GCTCAGAAGAAATGCCATCTAGTGATGATGAGGCTACTGCTGACTCTCAACATTCTACTCCTCCAAAAAA
GAAGAGAAAGGTAGAAGACCCCAAGGACTTTCCTTCAGAATTGCTAAGTTTTTTGAGTCATGCTGTGTTT
AGTAATAGAACTCTTGCTTGCTTTGCTATTTACACCACAAAGGAAAAAGCTGCACTGCTATACAAGAAAA
TTATGGAAAAATATTCTGTAACCTTTATAAGTAGGCATAACAGTTATAATCATAACATACTGTTTTTTCT
TACTCCACACAGGCATAGAGTGTCTGCTATTAATAACTATGCTCAAAAATTGTGTACCTTTAGCTTTTTA
ATTTGTAAAGGGGTTAATAAGGAATATTTGATGTATAGTGCCTTGACTAGAGATCATAATCAGCCATACC
ACATTTGTAGAGGTTTTACTTGCTTTAAAAAACCTCCCACACCTCCCCCTGAACCTGAAACATAAAATGA
ATGCAATTGTTGTTGTTAACTTGTTTATTGCAGCTTATAATGGTTACAAATAAAGCAATAGCATCACAAA
TTTCACAAATAAAGCATTTTTTTCACTGCATTCTAGTTGTGGTTTGTCCAAACTCATCAATGTATCTTAT
CATGTCTGGATCAACTGGATAACTCAAGCTAACCAAAATCATCCCAAACTTCCCACCCCATACCCTATTA
CCACTGCCAATTACCTGTGGTTTCATTTACTCTAAACCTGTGATTCCTCTGAATTATTTTCATTTTAAAG
AAATTGTATTTGTTAAATATGTACTACAAACTTAGTAGTTGGAAGGGCTAATTCACTCCCAAAGAAGACA
AGATATCCTTGATCTGTGGATCTACCACACACAAGGCTACTTCCCTGATTAGCAGAACTACACACCAGGG
CCAGGGGTCAGATATCCACTGACCTTTGGATGGTGCTACAAGCTAGTACCAGTTGAGCCAGATAAGGTAG
AAGAGGCCAATAAAGGAGAGAACACCAGCTTGTTACACCCTGTGAGCCTGCATGGGATGGATGACCCGGA
GAGAGAAGTGTTAGAGTGGAGGTTTGACAGCCGCCTAGCATTTCATCACGTGGCCCGAGAGCTGCATCCG
GAGTACTTCAAGAACTGCTGATATCGAGCTTGCTACAAGGGACTTTCCGCTGGGGACTTTCCAGGGAGGC
GTGGCCTGGGCGGGACTGGGGAGTGGCGAGCCCTCAGATCCTGCATATAAGCAGCTGCTTTTTGCCTGTA
CTGGGTCTCTCTGGTTAGACCAGATCTGAGCCTGGGAGCTCTCTGGCTAACTAGGGAACCCACTGCTTAA
GCCTCAATAAAGCTTGCCTTGAGTGCTTCAAGTAGTGTGTGCCCGTCTGTTGTGTGACTCTGGTAACTAG
AGATCCCTCAGACCCTTTTAGTCAGTGTGGAAAATCTCTAGCAGTGGCGCCCGAACAGGGACTTGAAAGC
GAAAGGGAAACCAGAGGAGCTCTCTCGACGCAGGACTCGGCTTGCTGAAGCGCGCACGGCAAGAGGCGAG
GGGCGGCGACTGGTGAGTACGCCAAAAATTTTGACTAGCGGAGGCTAGAAGGAGAGAGATGGGTGCGAGA
GCGTCAGTATTAAGCGGGGGAGAATTAGATCGCGATGGGAAAAAATTCGGTTAAGGCCAGGGGGAAAGAA
AAAATATAAATTAAAACATATAGTATGGGCAAGCAGGGAGCTAGAACGATTCGCAGTTAATCCTGGCCTG
TTAGAAACATCAGAAGGCTGTAGACAAATACTGGGACAGCTACAACCATCCCTTCAGACAGGATCAGAAG
AACTTAGATCATTATATAATACAGTAGCAACCCTCTATTGTGTGCATCAAAGGATAGAGATAAAAGACAC
CAAGGAAGCTTTAGACAAGATAGAGGAAGAGCAAAACAAAAGTAAGACCACCGCACAGCAAGCGGCCGCT
GATCTTCAGACCTGGAGGAGGAGATATGAGGGACAATTGGAGAAGTGAATTATATAAATATAAAGTAGTA
AAAATTGAACCATTAGGAGTAGCACCCACCAAGGCAAAGAGAAGAGTGGTGCAGAGAGAAAAAAGAGCAG
TGGGAATAGGAGCTTTGTTCCTTGGGTTCTTGGGAGCAGCAGGAAGCACTATGGGCGCAGCGTCAATGAC
GCTGACGGTACAGGCCAGACAATTATTGTCTGGTATAGTGCAGCAGCAGAACAATTTGCTGAGGGCTATT
GAGGCGCAACAGCATCTGTTGCAACTCACAGTCTGGGGCATCAAGCAGCTCCAGGCAAGAATCCTGGCTG
TGGAAAGATACCTAAAGGATCAACAGCTCCTGGGGATTTGGGGTTGCTCTGGAAAACTCATTTGCACCAC
TGCTGTGCCTTGGAATGCTAGTTGGAGTAATAAATCTCTGGAACAGATTTGGAATCACACGACCTGGATG
GAGTGGGACAGAGAAATTAACAATTACACAAGCTTAATACACTCCTTAATTGAAGAATCGCAAAACCAGC
AAGAAAAGAATGAACAAGAATTATTGGAATTAGATAAATGGGCAAGTTTGTGGAATTGGTTTAACATAAC
AAATTGGCTGTGGTATATAAAATTATTCATAATGATAGTAGGAGGCTTGGTAGGTTTAAGAATAGTTTTT
GCTGTACTTTCTATAGTGAATAGAGTTAGGCAGGGATATTCACCATTATCGTTTCAGACCCACCTCCCAA
CCCCGAGGGGACCCGACAGGCCCGAAGGAATAGAAGAAGAAGGTGGAGAGAGAGACAGAGACAGATCCAT
TCGATTAGTGAACGGATC
Features (pLannotate 1.2.2; 33 found; start..end, strand, type, name):
     62..128     +  CDS            small t antigen (fragment): SV40 (simian virus 40) small t antigen
    135..1313    +  promoter       EF-1α promoter: strong constitutive promoter for human elongation factor EF-1α
   1361..1478    +  misc_feature   cPPT/CTS: central polypurine tract and central termination sequence of HIV-1
   1604..2155    +  misc_feature   IRES: internal ribosome entry site (IRES) of the encephalomyocarditis virus (EMCV)
   2158..2757    +  CDS            PuroR: puromycin N-acetyltransferase; pac from Streptomyces alboniger; confers resistance to puromycin
   2777..2819    +  misc_feature   MCS (fragment): pBluescript multiple cloning site
   2829..3417    +  misc_feature   WPRE: woodchuck hepatitis virus posttranscriptional regulatory element
   3436..3540    +  CDS            nef (fragment): NEF_HV1LA - Experimental evidence at protein level: Swiss-Prot protein existence level 1. Extracellular Nef protein targets CD4(+) T-lymphocytes for apoptosis by interacting with CXCR4 surface receptors. From Human immunodeficiency virus type 1 group M subtype B (isolate Lai) (HIV-1).
   3561..3594    +  protein_bind   loxP: Cre-mediated recombination occurs in the 8-bp core sequence (GCATACAT). Cre recombinase
   3614..3794    +  LTR            5' LTR (truncated): truncated 5' long terminal repeat (LTR) from HIV-1
   3819..3837    -  promoter       SP6 promoter: promoter for bacteriophage SP6 RNA polymerase
   4065..4344    +  CDS            TcR (fragment): tetracycline efflux protein; tet; confers resistance to tetracycline
   4345..4393    -  misc_feature   bom (fragment): basis of mobility region from pBR322
   4495..4530    -  CDS            rop (fragment): Rop protein, which maintains plasmids at low copy number; rop
   4625..4729    +  promoter       AmpR promoter: bla
   4730..5590    +  CDS            AmpR: β-lactamase; bla; confers resistance to ampicillin, carbenicillin, and related antibiotics
   5761..6349    +  rep_origin     ori: high-copy-number ColE1/pMB1/pBR322/pUC origin of replication
   6532..6588    +  CDS            lacI (fragment): lac repressor; lacI; The lac repressor binds to the lac operator to inhibit transcription in E. coli. This inhibition can be relieved by adding lactose or isopropyl-β-D-thiogalactopyranoside (IPTG).
   6595..6924    +  promoter       SV40 promoter: SV40 enhancer and early promoter
   7124..7243    +  CDS            gpt (fragment): XGPT_ECOLI - Also known as gpp, gxu. Experimental evidence at protein level: Swiss-Prot protein existence level 1. Purine salvage pathway enzyme that catalyzes the transfer of the ribosyl-5-phosphate group from 5-phospho-alpha-D-ribose 1- diphosphate (PRPP) to the N9 position of the 6-oxopurines guanine and xanthine to form the corresponding ribonucleotides GMP (guanosine 5'- monophosphate) and XMP (xanthosine 5'-monophosphate), with the release of PPi. To a lesser extent, also acts on hypoxanthine (PubMed:9100006, PubMed:3886014). Does not ribophosphorylate adenine (PubMed:3886014). From Esch
   7243..7578    +  CDS            gpt (fragment): XGPT_ECOLI - Also known as gpp, gxu. Experimental evidence at protein level: Swiss-Prot protein existence level 1. Purine salvage pathway enzyme that catalyzes the transfer of the ribosyl-5-phosphate group from 5-phospho-alpha-D-ribose 1- diphosphate (PRPP) to the N9 position of the 6-oxopurines guanine and xanthine to form the corresponding ribonucleotides GMP (guanosine 5'- monophosphate) and XMP (xanthosine 5'-monophosphate), with the release of PPi. To a lesser extent, also acts on hypoxanthine (PubMed:9100006, PubMed:3886014). Does not ribophosphorylate adenine (PubMed:3886014). From Esch
   7673..7978    +  CDS            frsA (fragment): FRSA_ECOLI - Also known as yafA. Experimental evidence at protein level: Swiss-Prot protein existence level 1. Catalyzes the hydrolysis of esters (PubMed:15808744). Displays esterase activity toward pNP-butyrate (PubMed:15808744). May stimulate mixed-acid fermentation by acting as a fermentation/respiration switch that down-regulates respiration and up- regulates fermentation rates (PubMed:15169777). From Escherichia coli (strain K12).
   7982..8056    +  CDS            small t antigen (fragment): SV40 (simian virus 40) small t antigen
   8058..8123    +  intron         small t intron: SV40 (simian virus 40) small t antigen intron
   8253..8273    +  CDS            SV40 NLS: nuclear localization signal of SV40 (simian virus 40) large T antigen
   8592..8675    +  CDS            large T antigen (fragment): large T antigen from SV40 (simian virus 40)
   8698..8832    +  polyA_signal   SV40 poly(A) signal: SV40 polyadenylation signal
   8999..9328    +  CDS            nef (fragment): NEF_HV1BR - Experimental evidence at protein level: Swiss-Prot protein existence level 1. Extracellular Nef protein targets CD4(+) T-lymphocytes for apoptosis by interacting with CXCR4 surface receptors (PubMed:14990729). From Human immunodeficiency virus type 1 group M subtype B (isolate BRU/LAI) (HIV-1).
   9376..9633    +  LTR            5' LTR (truncated): truncated 5' long terminal repeat (LTR) from HIV-1
   9680..9805    +  misc_feature   HIV-1 Ψ: packaging signal of human immunodeficiency virus type 1
   9789..10152   +  CDS            HIV-1 gag (fragment): gag protein from human immunodeficiency virus 1; gag
  10298..10531   +  misc_feature   RRE: The Rev response element (RRE) of HIV-1 allows for Rev-dependent mRNA export from the nucleus to the cytoplasm.
  10908..11008   +  CDS            Rev (fragment): human immunodeficiency virus 1 (HIV-1) Rev protein; rev; enhances nuclear export of unspliced and incompletely spliced viral mRNAs
