[The description below was written by a language model from this plasmid's Addgene catalogue record and pLannotate feature annotations shown in this document.]
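Description:
pWPI-IRES-Puro-Ak is an empty lentiviral transfer backbone of about 11 kb, intended for expressing mammalian proteins after a coding sequence of interest is cloned in. No insert is present in the deposited form. It is propagated in E. coli on a high-copy ColE1/pUC-type origin with ampicillin selection through the bla gene. The recorded growth strain is a recombination-deficient one of the kind commonly chosen to keep repeated LTR sequences stable.

The HIV-1-derived portion of the plasmid runs from an upstream LTR through the Ψ packaging signal, a gag fragment and the Rev response element. These elements allow the genomic RNA to be exported and packaged when helper functions are supplied in trans. Inside the vector, the human EF-1α promoter is followed by the cPPT/CTS element, which aids nuclear import of the reverse-transcribed genome. Next come an EMCV IRES and the puromycin N-acetyltransferase gene. The gap between the cPPT and the IRES is presumably where a gene is inserted, though the feature table does not annotate a cloning site there. A gene placed at that position would be transcribed with PuroR as a single bicistronic message, so puromycin selection of transduced cells enriches for cells that also express the transgene. A WPRE downstream boosts transcript stability and expression. The downstream LTR is annotated as truncated and is preceded by a loxP site. After reverse transcription that site would be copied to both ends of the provirus, which in principle permits Cre-mediated excision.

The rest of the plasmid carries remnants of older vectors, including an SV40 promoter with gpt fragments, SV40 small t intron and poly(A) sequences, and pieces of TcR, rop and bom. The record does not explain the "Ak" suffix.
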