Addgene plasmid #154984: pWPI-IRES-Puro-Ak
Purpose: (Empty Backbone) Lentiviral vector for expressing mammalian proteins
Depositing lab: Sonja Best. Depositing organization: National Institute of Allergy and Infectious Diseases (NIAID).
Backbone
  Vector backbone: pWPI-IRES-Puro-Ak
  Vector type: Lentiviral
Growth in bacteria
  Bacterial resistance: Ampicillin, 100 μg/mL
  Growth temperature: 37°C
  Growth strain: NEB Stable
  Copy number: High Copy
Gene/Insert
  Gene/Insert name: None
Terms and licenses: Academic/Nonprofit Terms; Industry Terms: Not Available to Industry
How to cite: pWPI-IRES-Puro-Ak was a gift from Sonja Best (Addgene plasmid # 154984 ; http://n2t.net/addgene:154984 ; RRID:Addgene_154984)
